Addgene plasmid #191540: MSCV-neo C-HAonly ZER1
Purpose: Protein expression of ZER1
Depositing lab: Elizabeth White. Depositing organization: University of Pennsylvania. Publication: ZER1 Contributes to the Carcinogenic Activity of High-Risk HPV E7 Proteins. Nouel J, White EA. mBio. 2022 Nov 8:e0203322. doi: 10.1128/mbio.02033-22. PubMed 36346242.
Backbone
  Vector backbone: MSCV-neo C-HAonly GAW
  Vector type: Retroviral
  Selectable markers: Neomycin (select with G418)
Growth in bacteria
  Bacterial resistance: Ampicillin, 100 μg/mL
  Growth temperature: 37°C
  Growth strain: NEB Stable
  Copy number: High Copy
Gene/Insert
  Gene/Insert name: ZER1
  Species: H. sapiens (human)
  Entrez Gene: ZER1 (a.k.a. C9orf60, Hzyg, RP11-545E17.4, ZYG, ZYG11BL)
  Tag / fusion protein: HA (C terminal on insert)
  Cloning method: Gateway Cloning
Terms and licenses: Academic/Nonprofit Terms; Industry Terms: Not Available to Industry
Depositor comments: Please visit https://www.biorxiv.org/content/10.1101/2022.07.18.500567v1 for bioRxiv preprint.
How to cite: MSCV-neo C-HAonly ZER1 was a gift from Elizabeth White (Addgene plasmid # 191540 ; http://n2t.net/addgene:191540 ; RRID:Addgene_191540)
