[The description below was written by a language model from this plasmid's Addgene catalogue record and pLannotate feature annotations shown in this document.]
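Description:
MSCV-neo C-HAonly ZER1 is a gammaretroviral expression plasmid built on the murine stem cell virus (MSCV) backbone and used to deliver and stably express human ZER1 in mammalian cells. The proviral cassette is bounded by 5' and 3' long terminal repeats from murine embryonic stem cell virus. Downstream of the 5' LTR lie the Ψ packaging signal and a truncated, start-codon-less gag segment, which together promote efficient encapsidation of the vector RNA when the plasmid is introduced into a packaging cell line that supplies the viral proteins in trans. In bacteria the plasmid is maintained through a high-copy ColE1/pUC-type origin and selected with ampicillin via β-lactamase. The remaining annotated backbone pieces (lac promoter/operator and fragments of lacI, lacZα, rop, bom, TcR and env) are vestigial cloning remnants.

The ZER1 open reading frame was inserted by Gateway recombination into the MSCV-neo C-HAonly destination vector and is therefore flanked by attB1 and attB2 sites. No internal promoter precedes it, so expression in transduced cells is expected to come from the 5' LTR; a short T7 promoter also sits just upstream. The catalogue entry specifies a C-terminal HA epitope tag for detection or immunoprecipitation, although the feature table does not annotate the tag separately. Downstream, a mouse PGK promoter drives the Tn5 neomycin phosphotransferase gene, allowing G418 selection of transduced populations. The stated purpose is ZER1 protein expression, and the associated publication concerns the contribution of ZER1 to the carcinogenic activity of high-risk HPV E7 proteins.
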