Features (pLannotate 1.2.2; 22 found; start..end, strand, type, name):
      1..517     +  LTR            5' LTR: 5' long terminal repeat from murine embryonic stem cell virus
    581..922     +  misc_feature   MESV Ψ: packaging signal of murine embryonic stem cell virus
    989..1405    +  CDS            gag (truncated): truncated Moloney murine leukemia virus (MMLV) gag gene lacking the start codon
   1417..1435    +  promoter       T7 promoter: promoter for bacteriophage T7 RNA polymerase
   1466..1483    +  protein_bind   attB1 (fragment): mutant version of attB; core recombination site for the Gateway® BP reaction BP Clonase™
   1489..3786    +  CDS            ZER1: ZER1_HUMAN - Also known as C9orf60, ZYG, ZYG11BL From Homo sapiens (Human).
   3788..3812    -  protein_bind   attB2: mutant version of attB; recombination site for the Gateway® BP reaction BP Clonase™
   3898..4397    +  promoter       PGK promoter: mouse phosphoglycerate kinase 1 promoter
   4418..5212    +  CDS            NeoR/KanR: aminoglycoside phosphotransferase from Tn5; aph(3')-II (or nptII); confers resistance to neomycin, kanamycin, and G418 (Geneticin®)
   5291..5805    +  LTR            3' LTR: 3' long terminal repeat from murine embryonic stem cell virus
   5967..5983    -  protein_bind   lac operator: The lac repressor binds to the lac operator to inhibit transcription in E. coli. This inhibition can be relieved by adding lactose or isopropyl-β-D-thiogalactopyranoside (IPTG). lac repressor encoded by lacI
   5991..6021    -  promoter       lac promoter: promoter for the E. coli lac operon
   6036..6057    -  protein_bind   CAP binding site: CAP binding activates transcription in the presence of cAMP. E. coli catabolite activator protein
   6070..6162    -  CDS            lacI (fragment): lac repressor; lacI; The lac repressor binds to the lac operator to inhibit transcription in E. coli. This inhibition can be relieved by adding lactose or isopropyl-β-D-thiogalactopyranoside (IPTG).
   6345..6933    -  rep_origin     ori: high-copy-number ColE1/pMB1/pBR322/pUC origin of replication
   7104..7964    -  CDS            AmpR: β-lactamase; bla; confers resistance to ampicillin, carbenicillin, and related antibiotics
   7965..8069    -  promoter       AmpR promoter: bla
   8164..8199    +  CDS            rop (fragment): Rop protein, which maintains plasmids at low copy number; rop
   8301..8400    +  misc_feature   bom (fragment): basis of mobility region from pBR322
   8406..8555    -  CDS            lacZα (fragment): LacZα fragment of β-galactosidase; lacZ fragment
   8555..8756    -  CDS            TcR (fragment): tetracycline efflux protein; tet; confers resistance to tetracycline
   8757..8855    +  CDS            env (fragment): murine leukemia virus gPr80 envelope polyprotein precursor; env; proteolytically cleaved into gp70SU and p15TM subunits
>Addgene plasmid #191540 | MSCV-neo C-HAonly ZER1 | addgene full sequence | sequence record 377554 | Addgene NGS Result
AATGAAAGACCCCACCTGTAGGTTTGGCAAGCTAGCTTAAGTAACGCCATTTTGCAAGGCATGGAAAATA
CATAACTGAGAATAGAGAAGTTCAGATCAAGGTTAGGAACAGAGAGACAGCAGAATATGGGCCAAACAGG
ATATCTGTGGTAAGCAGTTCCTGCCCCGGCTCAGGGCCAAGAACAGATGGTCCCCAGATGCGGTCCCGCC
CTCAGCAGTTTCTAGAGAACCATCAGATGTTTCCAGGGTGCCCCAAGGACCTGAAATGACCCTGTGCCTT
ATTTGAACTAACCAATCAGTTCGCTTCTCGCTTCTGTTCGCGCGCTTCTGCTCCCCGAGCTCAATAAAAG
AGCCCACAACCCCTCACTCGGCGCGCCAGTCCTCCGATAGACTGCGTCGCCCGGGTACCCGTATTCCCAA
TAAAGCCTCTTGCTGTTTGCATCCGAATCGTGGACTCGCTGATCCTTGGGAGGGTCTCCTCAGATTGATT
GACTGCCCACCTCGGGGGTCTTTCATTTGGAGGTTCCACCGAGATTTGGAGACCCCTGCCCAGGGACCAC
CGACCCCCCCGCCGGGAGGTAAGCTGGCCAGCGGTCGTTTCGTGTCTGTCTCTGTCTTTGTGCGTGTTTG
TGCCGGCATCTAATGTTTGCGCCTGCGTCTGTACTAGTTAGCTAACTAGCTCTGTATCTGGCGGACCCGT
GGTGGAACTGACGAGTTCTGAACACCCGGCCGCAACCCTGGGAGACGTCCCAGGGACTTTGGGGGCCGTT
TTTGTGGCCCGACCTGAGGAAGGGAGTCGATGTGGAATCCGACCCCGTCAGGATATGTGGTTCTGGTAGG
AGACGAGAACCTAAAACAGTTCCCGCCTCCGTCTGAATTTTTGCTTTCGGTTTGGAACCGAAGCCGCGCG
TCTTGTCTGCTGCAGCGCTGCAGCATCGTTCTGTGTTGTCTCTGTCTGACTGTGTTTCTGTATTTGTCTG
AAAATTAGGGCCAGACTGTTACCACTCCCTTAAGTTTGACCTTAGGTCACTGGAAAGATGTCGAGCGGAT
CGCTCACAACCAGTCGGTAGATGTCAAGAAGAGACGTTGGGTTACCTTCTGCTCTGCAGAATGGCCAACC
TTTAACGTCGGATGGCCGCGAGACGGCACCTTTAACCGAGACCTCATCACCCAGGTTAAGATCAAGGTCT
TTTCACCTGGCCCGCATGGACACCCAGACCAGGTCCCCTACATCGTGACCTGGGAAGCCTTGGCTTTTGA
CCCCCCTCCCTGGGTCAAGCCCTTTGTACACCCTAAGCCTCCGCCTCCTCTTCCTCCATCCGCCCCGTCT
CTCCCCCTTGAACCTCCTCGTTCGACCCCGCCTCGATCCTCCCTTTATCCAGCCCTCACTCCTTCTCTAG
GCGCCGGAATTAGATCTAATACGACTCACTATAGGGAGACCCAAGCTGGCTAGTTAAGCTATCAACAAGT
TTGTACAAAAAAGTTGGCATGGCGTCCGACACTCCCGAGTCGCTGATGGCCCTCTGTACTGACTTCTGCT
TGCGCAACCTGGATGGCACCCTGGGCTACCTGCTGGACAAGGAGACCCTGCGGCTACATCCGGACATCTT
CTTGCCCAGCGAGATCTGTGACCGGCTCGTCAATGAGTATGTGGAGCTGGTGAACGCTGCCTGTAACTTC
GAGCCACACGAGAGCTTCTTCAGCCTCTTTTCGGACCCCCGCAGCACCCGCCTCACGCGGATCCACCTCC
GTGAGGACCTGGTGCAGGACCAGGACCTGGAGGCCATCCGCAAGCAGGACCTGGTGGAGCTGTACCTGAC
TAACTGCGAGAAGCTGTCCGCCAAGAGCCTGCAGACACTGAGGAGCTTCAGCCACACCCTGGTGTCCTTG
AGCCTCTTCGGCTGTACAAACATTTTCTATGAGGAGGAGAACCCAGGGGGCTGTGAAGATGAGTACCTCG
TCAACCCCACCTGCCAGGTGCTGGTTAAGGATTTCACCTTCGAGGGCTTCAGCCGCCTCCGCTTCCTCAA
CTTGGGCCGCATGATTGATTGGGTCCCTGTGGAGTCCCTGCTGCGGCCGCTTAACTCCCTGGCTGCCTTG
GACCTCTCAGGCATTCAGACGAGCGACGCCGCCTTCCTCACCCAGTGGAAAGACAGCCTGGTGTCCCTCG
TCCTCTACAACATGGACCTGTCCGACGACCACATCCGGGTCATCGTGCAGCTGCACAAGCTGCGACACCT
GGACATCTCCCGAGACCGCCTCTCCAGCTACTACAAGTTCAAGCTGACTCGGGAGGTGCTGAGCCTCTTT
GTGCAGAAGCTGGGGAACCTAATGTCCCTGGACATCTCTGGCCACATGATCCTAGAGAACTGCAGCATCT
CCAAGATGGAAGAGGAAGCGGGGCAGACCAGCATTGAGCCTTCCAAGAGCAGCATCATACCTTTCCGGGC
TCTGAAGAGGCCGCTGCAGTTCCTCGGGCTCTTTGAGAACTCTCTGTGCCGCCTCACGCACATTCCAGCC
TACAAAGTAAGTGGTGACAAAAACGAAGAGCAGGTGCTGAATGCCATCGAGGCCTACACGGAGCACCGGC
CTGAGATCACCTCGCGGGCCATCAACTTGCTTTTTGACATCGCCCGCATCGAGCGTTGCAACCAGCTGCT
GCGGGCCCTGAAGCTGGTCATCACGGCCCTCAAGTGCCACAAATATGACAGGAACATTCAAGTGACAGGC
AGCGCCGCTCTCTTCTACCTAACAAATTCCGAGTACCGCTCAGAGCAGAGTGTGAAGCTGCGCCGGCAGG
TTATCCAGGTGGTGCTGAATGGCATGGAATCCTACCAGGAGGTGACGGTGCAGCGGAACTGCTGCCTGAC
GCTCTGCAACTTCAGCATCCCCGAGGAGCTGGAATTCCAGTACCGCCGGGTCAACGAGCTCCTGCTCAGC
ATCCTCAACCCCACGCGGCAGGACGAGTCTATCCAGCGGATCGCCGTGCACCTGTGCAATGCCCTGGTCT
GCCAGGTAGACAACGACCACAAGGAGGCCGTGGGCAAGATGGGCTTTGTCGTGACCATGCTGAAGCTGAT
TCAGAAGAAGCTGCTGGACAAGACATGTGACCAGGTCATGGAGTTCTCCTGGAGTGCCCTGTGGAACATC
ACAGATGAAACTCCTGACAACTGCGAGATGTTCCTCAATTTCAACGGCATGAAGCTCTTCCTGGACTGCC
TGAAGGAATTCCCAGAGAAGCAGGAACTGCATAGGAATATGCTAGGACTTTTGGGGAATGTGGCAGAAGT
GAAGGAGCTGAGGCCTCAACTAATGACTTCCCAGTTCATCAGCGTCTTCAGCAACCTGTTGGAGAGCAAG
GCCGATGGGATCGAGGTTTCCTACAATGCCTGCGGCGTCCTCTCCCACATCATGTTTGATGGACCCGAGG
CCTGGGGCGTCTGTGAGCCCCAGCGTGAGGAGGTGGAGGAACGCATGTGGGCTGCCATCCAGAGCTGGGA
CATAAACTCTCGGAGAAACATCAATTACAGGTCATTTGAACCAATTCTCCGCCTCCTTCCCCAGGGAATC
TCTCCTGTCAGCCAGCACTGGGCAACCTGGGCCCTGTATAACCTCGTGTCTGTCTACCCGGACAAGTACT
GCCCTCTGCTGATCAAAGAAGGGGGGATGCCCCTTCTGAGGGACATAATTAAGATGGCGACCGCACGGCA
GGAGACCAAGGAAATGGCCCGCAAGGTGATTGAGCACTGCAGTAACTTTAAAGAGGAGAACATGGACACG
TCTAGATACCCAACTTTCTTGTACAAAGTGGTTGATCTAGAGGGCCCGCGGTTCGAACTCGAGTCGGCCG
CTGGAGGATACCCCTACGACGTGCCCGACTACGCCTAGAATTCTACCGGGTAGGGGAGGCGCTTTTCCCA
AGGCAGTCTGGAGCATGCGCTTTAGCAGCCCCGCTGGGCACTTGGCGCTACACAAGTGGCCTCTGGCCTC
GCACACATTCCACATCCACCGGTAGGCGCCAACCGGCTCCGTTCTTTGGTGGCCCCTTCGCGCCACCTTC
TACTCCTCCCCTAGTCAGGAAGTTCCCCCCCGCCCCGCAGCTCGCGTCGTGCAGGACGTGACAAATGGAA
GTAGCACGTCTCACTAGTCTCGTGCAGATGGACAGCACCGCTGAGCAATGGAAGCGGGTAGGCCTTTGGG
GCAGCGGCCAATAGCAGCTTTGCTCCTTCGCTTTCTGGGCTCAGAGGCTGGGAAGGGGTGGGTCCGGGGG
CGGGCTCAGGGGCGGGCTCAGGGGCGGGGCGGGCGCCCGAAGGTCCTCCGGAGGCCCGGCATTCTGCACG
CTTCAAAAGCGCACGTCTGCCGCGCTGTTCTCCTCTTCCTCATCTCCGGGCCTTTCGACCTGCAGCCCAA
GCTTACCATGATTGAACAAGATGGATTGCACGCAGGTTCTCCGGCCGCTTGGGTGGAGAGGCTATTCGGC
TATGACTGGGCACAACAGACAATCGGCTGCTCTGATGCCGCCGTGTTCCGGCTGTCAGCGCAGGGGCGCC
CGGTTCTTTTTGTCAAGACCGACCTGTCCGGTGCCCTGAATGAACTGCAAGACGAGGCAGCGCGGCTATC
GTGGCTGGCCACGACGGGCGTTCCTTGCGCAGCTGTGCTCGACGTTGTCACTGAAGCGGGAAGGGACTGG
CTGCTATTGGGCGAAGTGCCGGGGCAGGATCTCCTGTCATCTCACCTTGCTCCTGCCGAGAAAGTATCCA
TCATGGCTGATGCAATGCGGCGGCTGCATACGCTTGATCCGGCTACCTGCCCATTCGACCACCAAGCGAA
ACATCGCATCGAGCGAGCACGTACTCGGATGGAAGCCGGTCTTGTCGATCAGGATGATCTGGACGAAGAG
CATCAGGGGCTCGCGCCAGCCGAACTGTTCGCCAGGCTCAAGGCGAGCATGCCCGACGGCGAGGATCTCG
TCGTGACCCATGGCGATGCCTGCTTGCCGAATATCATGGTGGAAAATGGCCGCTTTTCTGGATTCATCGA
CTGTGGCCGGCTGGGTGTGGCGGACCGCTATCAGGACATAGCGTTGGCTACCCGTGATATTGCTGAAGAG
CTTGGCGGCGAATGGGCTGACCGCTTCCTCGTGCTTTACGGTATCGCCGCTCCCGATTCGCAGCGCATCG
CCTTCTATCGCCTTCTTGACGAGTTCTTCTGACGCCCGACCGAAAGGAGCGCACGACCCCATGCATCGAT
AAAATAAAAGATTTTATTTAGTCTCCAGAAAAAGGGGGGAATGAAAGACCCCACCTGTAGGTTTGGCAAG
CTAGCTTAAGTAACGCCATTTTGCAAGGCATGGAAAATACATAACTGAGAATAGAGAAGTTCAGATCAAG
GTTAGGAACAGAGAGACAGCAGAATATGGGCCAAACAGGATATCTGTGGTAAGCAGTTCCTGCCCCGGCT
CAGGGCCAAGAACAGATGGTCCCCAGATGCGGTCCCGCCCTCAGCAGTTTCTAGAGAACCATCAGATGTT
TCCAGGGTGCCCCAAGGACCTGAAATGACCCTGTGCCTTATTTGAACTAACCAATCAGTTCGCTTCTCGC
TTCTGTTCGCGCGCTTCTGCTCCCCGAGCTCAATAAAAGAGCCCACAACCCCTCACTCGGCGCGCCAGTC
CTCCGATAGACTGCGTCGCCCGGGTACCCGTGTATCCAATAAACCCTCTTGCAGTTGCATCCGACTTGTG
GTCTCGCTGTTCCTTGGGAGGGTCTCCTCTGAGTGATTGACTACCCGTCAGCGGGGGTCTTTCATGGGTA
ACAGTTTCTTGAAGTTGGAGAACAACATTCTGAGGGTAGGAGTCGAATATTAAGTAATCCTGACTCAATT
AGCCACTGTTTTGAATCCACATACTCCAATACTCCTGAAATAGTTCATTATGGACAGCGCAGAAAGAGCT
GGGGAGAATTGTGAAATTGTTATCCGCTCACAATTCCACACAACATACGAGCCGGAAGCATAAAGTGTAA
AGCCTGGGGTGCCTAATGAGTGAGCTAACTCACATTAATTGCGTTGCGCTCACTGCCCGCTTTCCAGTCG
GGAAACCTGTCGTGCCAGCTGCATTAATGAATCGGCCAACGCGCGGGGAGAGGCGGTTTGCGTATTGGGC
GCTCTTCCGCTTCCTCGCTCACTGACTCGCTGCGCTCGGTCGTTCGGCTGCGGCGAGCGGTATCAGCTCA
CTCAAAGGCGGTAATACGGTTATCCACAGAATCAGGGGATAACGCAGGAAAGAACATGTGAGCAAAAGGC
CAGCAAAAGGCCAGGAACCGTAAAAAGGCCGCGTTGCTGGCGTTTTTCCATAGGCTCCGCCCCCCTGACG
AGCATCACAAAAATCGACGCTCAAGTCAGAGGTGGCGAAACCCGACAGGACTATAAAGATACCAGGCGTT
TCCCCTTGGAAGCTCCCTCGTGCGCTCTCCTGTTCCGACCCTGCCGCTTACCGGATACCTGTCCGCCTTT
CTCCCTTCGGGAAGCGTGGCGCTTTCTCATAGCTCACGCTGTAGGTATCTCAGTTCGGTGTAGGTCGTTC
GCTCCAAGCTGGGCTGTGTGCACGAACCCCCCGTTCAGCCCGACCGCTGCGCCTTATCCGGTAACTATCG
TCTTGAGTCCAACCCGGTAAGACACGACTTATCGCCACTGGCAGCAGCCACTGGTAACAGGATTAGCAGA
GCGAGGTATGTAGGCGGTGCTACAGAGTTCTTGAAGTGGTGGCCTAACTACGGCTACACTAGAAGAACAG
TATTTGGTATCTGCGCTCTGCTGAAGCCAGTTACCTTCGGAAAAAGAGTTGGTAGCTCTTGATCCGGCAA
ACAAACCACCGCTGGTAGCGGTGGTTTTTTTGTTTGCAAGCAGCAGATTACGCGCAGAAAAAAAGGATCT
CAAGAAGATCCTTTGATCTTTTCTACGGGGTCTGACGCTCAGTGGAACGAAAACTCACGTTAAGGGATTT
TGGTCATGAGATTATCAAAAAGGATCTTCACCTAGATCCTTTTAAATTAAAAATGAAGTTTTAAATCAAT
CTAAAGTATATATGAGTAAACTTGGTCTGACAGTTACCAATGCTTAATCAGTGAGGCACCTATCTCAGCG
ATCTGTCTATTTCGTTCATCCATAGTTGCCTGACTCCCCGTCGTGTAGATAACTACGATACGGGAGGGCT
TACCATCTGGCCCCAGTGCTGCAATGATACCGCGAGACCCACGCTCACCGGCTCCAGATTTATCAGCAAT
AAACCAGCCAGCCGGAAGGGCCGAGCGCAGAAGTGGTCCTGCAACTTTATCCGCCTCCATCCAGTCTATT
AATTGTTGCCGGGAAGCTAGAGTAAGTAGTTCGCCAGTTAATAGTTTGCGCAACGTTGTTGCCATTGCTA
CAGGCATCGTGGTGTCACGCTCGTCGTTTGGTATGGCTTCATTCAGCTCCGGTTCCCAACGATCAAGGCG
AGTTACATGATCCCCCATGTTGTGCAAAAAAGCGGTTAGCTCCTTCGGTCCTCCGATCGTTGTCAGAAGT
AAGTTGGCCGCAGTGTTATCACTCATGGTTATGGCAGCACTGCATAATTCTCTTACTGTCATGCCATCCG
TAAGATGCTTTTCTGTGACTGGTGAGTACTCAACCAAGTCATTCTGAGAATAGTGTATGCGGCGACCGAG
TTGCTCTTGCCCGGCGTCAATACGGGATAATACCGCGCCACATAGCAGAACTTTAAAAGTGCTCATCATT
GGAAAACGTTCTTCGGGGCGAAAACTCTCAAGGATCTTACCGCTGTTGAGATCCAGTTCGATGTAACCCA
CTCGTGCACCCAACTGATCTTCAGCATCTTTTACTTTCACCAGCGTTTCTGGGTGAGCAAAAACAGGAAG
GCAAAATGCCGCAAAAAAGGGAATAAGGGCGACACGGAAATGTTGAATACTCATACTCTTCCTTTTTCAA
TATTATTGAAGCATTTATCAGGGTTATTGTCTCATGAGCGGATACATATTTGAATGTATTTAGAAAAATA
AACAAATAGGGGTTCCGCGCACATTTCCCCGAAAAGTGCCACCTGACGTCTAAGAAACCATTATTATCAT
GACATTAACCTATAAAAATAGGCGTATCACGAGGCCCTTTCGTCTCGCGCGTTTCGGTGATGACGGTGAA
AACCTCTGACACATGCAGCTCCCGGAGACGGTCACAGCTTGTCTGTAAGCGGATGCCGGGAGCAGACAAG
CCCGTCAGGGCGCGTCAGCGGGTGTTGGCGGGTGTCGGGGCTGGCTTAACTATGCGGCATCAGAGCAGAT
TGTACTGAGAGTGCACCATATGCGGTGTGAAATACCGCACAGATGCGTAAGGAGAAAATACCGCATCAGG
CGCCATTCGCCATTCAGGCTGCGCAACTGTTGGGAAGGGCGATCGGTGCGGGCCTCTTCGCTATTACGCC
AGCTGGCGAAAGGGGGATGTGCTGCAAGGCGATTAAGTTGGGTAACGCCAGGGTTTTCCCAGTCACGACG
TTGTAAAACGACGGCGCAAGGAATGGTGCATGCAAGGAGATGGCGCCCAACAGTCCCCCGGCCACGGGGC
CTGCCACCATACCCACGCCGAAACAAGCGCTCATGAGCCCGAAGTGGCGAGCCCGATCTTCCCCATCGGT
GATGTCGGCGATATAGGCGCCAGCAACCGCACCTGTGGCGCCGGTGATGCCGGCCACGATGCGTCCGGCG
TAGAGGCGATTAGTCCAATTTGTTAAAGACAGGATATCAGTGGTCCAGGCTCTAGTTTTGACTCAACAAT
ATCACCAGCTGAAGCCTATAGAGTACGAGCCATAGATAAAATAAAAGATTTTATTTAGTCTCCAGAAAAA
GGGGGG
