>Addgene plasmid #191540 | MSCV-neo C-HAonly ZER1 | depositor partial sequence | sequence record 371346 | Partial sequence
CCSSTAWCTTCTTTATCAGCCTCACTCCTTCTCTAGGCGCCGGAATTAGATCTAATACGACTCACTATAG
GGAGACCCAAGCTGGCTAGTTAAGCTATCAACAAGTTTGTACAAAAAAGTTGGCATGGCGTCCGACACTC
CCGAGTCGCTGATGGCCCTCTGTACTGACTTCTGCTTGCGCAACCTGGATGGCACCCTGGGCTACCTGCT
GGACAAGGAGACCCTGCGGCTACATCCGGACATCTTCTTGCCCAGCGAGATCTGTGACCGGCTCGTCAAT
GAGTATGTGGAGCTGGTGAACGCTGCCTGTAACTTCGAGCCACACGAGAGCTTCTTCAGCCTCTTTTCGG
ACCCCCGCAGCACCCGCCTCACGCGGATCCACCTCCGTGAGGACCTGGTGCAGGACCAGGACCTGGAGGC
CATCCGCAAGCAGGACCTGGTGGAGCTGTACCTGACTAACTGCGAGAAGCTGTCCGCCAAGAGCCTGCAG
ACACTGAGGAGCTTCAGCCACACCCTGGTGTCCTTGAGCCTCTTCGGCTGTACAAACATTTTCTATGAGG
AGGAGAACCCAGGGGGCTGTGAAGATGAGTACCTCGTCAACCCCACCTGCCAGGTGCTGGTTAAGGATTT
CACCTTCGAGGGCTTCAGCCGCCTCCGCTTCCTCAACTTGGGCCGCATGATTGATTGGGTCCCTGTGGAG
TCCCTGCTGCGGCCGCTTAACTCCCTGGCTGCCTTGGACCTCTCAGGCATTCAGACGAGCGACGCCGCCT
TCCTCACCCAGTGGAAAGACAGCCTGGTGTCCCTCGTCCTCTACAACATGGACCTGTCCGACGACCACAT
CCGGGTCATCGTGCAGCTGCACAAGCTGCGACACCTGGACATCTCCCGAGACCGCCTCTCCAGCTACTAC
AAGTTCAAGCTGACTCGGGAGGTGCTGAGCCTCTTTGTGCAGAAGCTGGGGAACCTAATGTCCCTGGACA
TCTCTGGCCACATGATCCTAGAGACCTGCAGCATCTCAAGATGGGAGAGAGCCGGGGCAGACAGCATTTG
AGCCTCCAGAGCAGCATCCATACCTTTCCGGCCTCTKGCATA
